Addgene plasmid #244060: mCherry_CD8_OLLAS_SunTag
Purpose: anchoring 1xOLLAS-SunTag to membranes
Depositing lab: Markus Affolter. Depositing organization: University of Basel. Publication: Protein manipulation using single copies of short peptide tags in cultured cells and in Drosophila melanogaster. Vigano MA, Ell CM, Kustermann MMM, Aguilar G, Matsuda S, Zhao N, Stasevich TJ, Affolter M, Pyrowolakis G. Development. 2021 Mar 16;148(6):dev191700. doi: 10.1242/dev.191700. PubMed 33593816.
Backbone
  Vector backbone: pTwist
  Vector type: Mammalian Expression
Growth in bacteria
  Bacterial resistance: Ampicillin, 100 μg/mL
  Growth temperature: 37°C
  Growth strain: DH5alpha
  Copy number: High Copy
Gene/Insert
  Gene/Insert name: mCherry_CD8_OLLAS_SunTag
  Species: M. musculus (mouse)
  Tag / fusion protein: OLLAS-SunTagV4 (C terminal on insert)
  Cloning method: Gene Synthesis
Terms and licenses: Academic/Nonprofit Terms; Industry Terms: Not Available to Industry
How to cite: mCherry_CD8_OLLAS_SunTag was a gift from Markus Affolter (Addgene plasmid # 244060 ; http://n2t.net/addgene:244060 ; RRID:Addgene_244060)
