[The description below was written by a language model from this plasmid's Addgene catalogue record and pLannotate feature annotations shown in this document.]
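Description:
mCherry_CD8_OLLAS_SunTag is a 5.8 kb mammalian expression plasmid built by gene synthesis in a pTwist backbone. It is maintained in E. coli through a high-copy ColE1/pUC-type origin and selected with ampicillin via a full-length β-lactamase gene. The backbone also carries bacterial rrnG and T7 transcription terminators, short elements annotated as the 5' and 3' human β-globin insulators flanking the expression region, and a synthetic poly(A) signal upstream of the promoter. These parts generally serve to isolate the cassette from read-through transcription.

Because the plasmid is circular, the CMV enhancer and CMV promoter annotations near the end of the sequence record sit directly upstream of the open reading frame at its start, so they most likely drive expression in mammalian cells. The promoter is annotated only as a short fragment plus a truncated CMVd2 form. An SP6 promoter lies immediately before the coding region. The insert is a fusion protein in which a short N-terminal fragment of mouse CD8 alpha, presumably the signal peptide, is followed by mCherry and then a longer CD8 alpha fragment that presumably includes the membrane-spanning region. The catalogue lists a C-terminal OLLAS-SunTagV4 tag. The feature table detects the SunTag as a single GCN4-derived peptide fragment, while the OLLAS epitope is not annotated separately. An SV40 polyadenylation signal follows the coding sequence.

The stated purpose is to anchor a single copy of the OLLAS-SunTag peptide to membranes, with mCherry marking where the fusion sits. The associated work concerns protein manipulation using single copies of short peptide tags, so this construct plausibly serves as a membrane-tethered target for testing recruitment of tag-specific binders in cultured cells.
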