Features (pLannotate 1.2.2; 20 found; start..end, strand, type, name):
      2..20      +  promoter       SP6 promoter: promoter for bacteriophage SP6 RNA polymerase
     84..164     +  CDS            mCD8 (fragment): mouse lymphocyte antigen CD8 alpha chain
    171..878     +  CDS            mCherry: mCherry is a basic (constitutively fluorescent) red fluorescent protein published in 2004, derived from Discosoma sp.. It is reported to be a very rapidly-maturing monomer with low acid sensitivity.
    885..1469    +  CDS            mCD8 (fragment): mouse lymphocyte antigen CD8 alpha chain
   1554..1610    +  CDS            GCN4 (fragment): GCN4_YEAST - Also known as AAS101 From Saccharomyces cerevisiae (strain ATCC 204508 / S288c) (Baker's yeast).
   1669..1790    -  polyA_signal   SV40 poly(A) signal: SV40 polyadenylation signal
   1813..1882    -  CDS            large T antigen (fragment): large T antigen from SV40 (simian virus 40)
   1905..1951    +  terminator     T7 terminator: transcription terminator for bacteriophage T7 RNA polymerase
   1981..2117    +  terminator     rrnG terminator: transcription terminator from the E. coli ribosomal RNA rrnG operon (Albrechtsen et al., 1991)
   2162..2233    +  misc_feature   3' β-globin insulator: insulator downstream of the human β-globin locus (Farrell et al., 2002)
   2459..3047    -  rep_origin     ori: high-copy-number ColE1/pMB1/pBR322/pUC origin of replication
   3219..3283    -  CDS            bla(M) (fragment): β-lactamase lacking the signal sequence; bla(M); allows cytosolic expression of β-lactamase
   3793..4653    +  CDS            AmpR: β-lactamase; bla; confers resistance to ampicillin, carbenicillin, and related antibiotics
   4666..4802    +  terminator     rrnG terminator: transcription terminator from the E. coli ribosomal RNA rrnG operon (Albrechtsen et al., 1991)
   4954..5025    +  misc_feature   5' β-globin insulator: insulator upstream of the human β-globin locus (Farrell et al., 2002)
   5030..5076    -  terminator     T7 terminator: transcription terminator for bacteriophage T7 RNA polymerase
   5094..5142    -  polyA_signal   poly(A) signal: synthetic polyadenylation signal
   5223..5526    +  enhancer       CMV enhancer: human cytomegalovirus immediate early enhancer
   5599..5616    -  promoter       CMV promoter (fragment): human cytomegalovirus (CMV) immediate early promoter
   5679..5730    +  promoter       CMVd2 promoter: truncated human cytomegalovirus (CMV) immediate early promoter that yields moderately reduced expression relative to the full-length promoter
>Addgene plasmid #244060 | mCherry_CD8_OLLAS_SunTag | addgene full sequence | sequence record 489521 | Addgene NGS Result
GATTTAGGTGACACTATAGAATACAAGCTACTTGTTCTTTTTGCAGGATCCCATCGATTCGAATTCAAGG
CCTCTCGAGCAAAATGGCCTCACCGTTGACCCGCTTTCTGTCGCTGAACCTGCTGCTGCTGGGTGAGTCG
ATTATCCTGGGGAGTGGAGAAGCTGGTACCATGGTGAGCAAGGGCGAGGAGGATAACATGGCCATCATCA
AGGAGTTCATGCGCTTCAAGGTGCACATGGAGGGCTCCGTGAACGGCCACGAGTTCGAGATCGAGGGCGA
GGGCGAGGGCCGCCCCTACGAGGGCACCCAGACCGCCAAGCTGAAGGTGACCAAGGGTGGCCCCCTGCCC
TTCGCCTGGGACATCCTGTCCCCTCAGTTCATGTACGGCTCCAAGGCCTACGTGAAGCACCCCGCCGACA
TCCCCGACTACTTGAAGCTGTCCTTCCCCGAGGGCTTCAAGTGGGAGCGCGTGATGAACTTCGAGGACGG
CGGCGTGGTGACCGTGACCCAGGACTCCTCCCTGCAGGACGGCGAGTTCATCTACAAGGTGAAGCTGCGC
GGCACCAACTTCCCCTCCGACGGCCCCGTAATGCAGAAGAAGACCATGGGCTGGGAGGCCTCCTCCGAGC
GGATGTACCCCGAGGACGGCGCCCTGAAGGGCGAGATCAAGCAGAGGCTGAAGCTGAAGGACGGCGGCCA
CTACGACGCTGAGGTCAAGACCACCTACAAGGCCAAGAAGCCCGTGCAGCTGCCCGGCGCCTACAACGTC
AACATCAAGTTGGACATCACCTCCCACAACGAGGACTACACCATCGTGGAACAGTACGAACGCGCCGAGG
GCCGCCACTCCACCGGCGGCATGGACGAGCTGTACAAGGCATGCAAGCCACAGGCACCCGAACTCCGAAT
CTTTCCAAAGAAAATGGACGCCGAACTTGGTCAGAAGGTGGACCTGGTATGTGAAGTGTTGGGGTCCGTT
TCGCAAGGATGCTCTTGGCTCTTCCAGAACTCCAGCTCCAAACTCCCCCAGCCCACCTTCGTTGTCTATA
TGGCTTCATCCCACAACAAGATAACGTGGGACGAGAAGCTGAATTCGTCGAAACTGTTTTCTGCCATGAG
GGACACGAATAATAAGTACGTTCTCACCCTGAACAAGTTCAGCAAGGAAAACGAAGGCTACTATTTCTGC
TCAGTCATCAGCAACTCGGTGATGTACTTCAGTTCTGTCGTGCCAGTCCTTCAGAAAGTGAACTCTACTA
CTACCAAGCCAGTGCTGCGAACTCCCTCACCTGTGCACCCTACCGGGACATCTCAGCCCCAGAGACCAGA
AGATTGTCGGCCCCGTGGCTCAGTGAAGGGGACCGGATTGGACTTCGCCTGTGATATTTACATCTGGGCA
CCCTTGGCCGGAATCTGCGTGGCCCTTCTGCTGTCCTTGATCATCACTCTCATCTGCTACCACAGCCGCG
GATCCACCGGTATGGGGTCCGGATTTGCCAATGAACTTGGACCTAGACTTATGGGTAAAACCGGTACTAG
TGGAGGTGGCAGCGAGGAATTGCTATCGAAAAATTACCATTTAGAAAATGAGGTTGCTAGGCTCAAAAAG
ACTAGTTAGGCTAGCTTGACTGACTGAGATACAGCGTACCTTCAGCTCACAGACATGATAAGATACATTG
ATGAGTTTGGACAAACCACAACTAGAATGCAGTGAAAAAAATGCTTTATTTGTGAAATTTGTGATGCTAT
TGCTTTATTTGTAACCATTATAAGCTGCAATAAACAAGTTAACAACAACAATTGCATTCATTTTATGTTT
CAGGTTCAGGGGGAGGTGTGGGAGGTTTTTTAAAGCAAGTAAAACCTCTACAAATGTGGTATTGGCCCAT
CTCTATCGGTATCGTAGCATAACCCCTTGGGGCCTCTAAACGGGTCTTGAGGGGTTTTTTGTGCCCCTCG
GGCCGGATTGCTATCTACCGGCATTGGCGCAGAAAAAAATGCCTGATGCGACGCTGCGCGTCTTATACTC
CCACATATGCCAGATTCAGCAACGGATACGGCTTCCCCAACTTGCCCACTTCCATACGTGTCCTCCTTAC
CAGAAATTTATCCTTAAGGTCGTCAGCTATCCTGCAGGCGATCTCTCGATTTCGATCAAGACATTCCTTT
AATGGTCTTTTCTGGACACCACTAGGGGTCAGAAGTAGTTCATCAAACTTTCTTCCCTCCCTAATCTCAT
TGGTTACCTTGGGCTATCGAAACTTAATTAACCAGTCAAGTCAGCTACTTGGCGAGATCGACTTGTCTGG
GTTTCGACTACGCTCAGAATTGCGTCAGTCAAGTTCGATCTGGTCCTTGCTATTGCACCCGTTCTCCGAT
TACGAGTTTCATTTAAATCATGTGAGCAAAAGGCCAGCAAAAGGCCAGGAACCGTAAAAAGGCCGCGTTG
CTGGCGTTTTTCCATAGGCTCCGCCCCCCTGACGAGCATCACAAAAATCGACGCTCAAGTCAGAGGTGGC
GAAACCCGACAGGACTATAAAGATACCAGGCGTTTCCCCCTGGAAGCTCCCTCGTGCGCTCTCCTGTTCC
GACCCTGCCGCTTACCGGATACCTGTCCGCCTTTCTCCCTTCGGGAAGCGTGGCGCTTTCTCATAGCTCA
CGCTGTAGGTATCTCAGTTCGGTGTAGGTCGTTCGCTCCAAGCTGGGCTGTGTGCACGAACCCCCCGTTC
AGCCCGACCGCTGCGCCTTATCCGGTAACTATCGTCTTGAGTCCAACCCGGTAAGACACGACTTATCGCC
ACTGGCAGCAGCCACTGGTAACAGGATTAGCAGAGCGAGGTATGTAGGCGGTGCTACAGAGTTCTTGAAG
TGGTGGCCTAACTACGGCTACACTAGAAGAACAGTATTTGGTATCTGCGCTCTGCTGAAGCCAGTTACCT
TCGGAAAAAGAGTTGGTAGCTCTTGATCCGGCAAACAAACCACCGCTGGTAGCGGTGGTTTTTTTGTTTG
CAAGCAGCAGATTACGCGCAGAAAAAAAGGATCTCAAGAAGATCCTTTGATCTTTTCTACGGGGTCTGAC
GCTCAGTGGAACGAAAACTCACGTTAAGGGATTTTGGTCATGAGATTATCAAAAAGGATCTTCACCTAGA
TCCTTTTAAATTAAAAATGAAGTTTTAAATCAATCTAAAGTATATATGAGTAAACTTGGTCTGACAGTTA
CCAATGCTTAATCAGTGAGGCACCTATCTCAGCGATCTGTCTATTTCGTTCATCCATAGTTGCATTTAAA
TTTCCGAACTCTCCAAGGCCCTCGTCGGAAAATCTTCAAACCTTTCGTCCGATCCATCTTGCAGGCTACC
TCTCGAACGAACTATCGCAAGTCTCTTGGCCGGCCTTGCGCCTTGGCTATTGCTTGGCAGCGCCTATCGC
CAGGTATTACTCCAATCCCGAATATCCGAGATCGGGATCACCCGAGAGAAGTTCAACCTACATCCTCAAT
CCCGATCTATCCGAGATCCGAGGAATATCGAAATCGGGGCGCGCCTGGTGTACCGAGAACGATCCTCTCA
GTGCGAGTCTCGACGATCCATATCGTTGCTTGGCAGTCAGCCAGTCGGAATCCAGCTTGGGACCCAGGAA
GTCCAATCGTCAGATATTGTACTCAAGCCTGGTCACGGCAGCGTACCGATCTGTTTAAACCTAGATATTG
ATAGTCTGATCGGTCAACGTATAATCGAGTCCTAGCTTTTGCAAACATCTATCAAGAGACAGGATCAGCA
GGAGGCTTTCGCATGAGTATTCAACATTTCCGTGTCGCCCTTATTCCCTTTTTTGCGGCATTTTGCCTTC
CTGTTTTTGCTCACCCAGAAACGCTGGTGAAAGTAAAAGATGCTGAAGATCAGTTGGGTGCGCGAGTGGG
TTACATCGAACTGGATCTCAACAGCGGTAAGATCCTTGAGAGTTTTCGCCCCGAAGAACGCTTTCCAATG
ATGAGCACTTTTAAAGTTCTGCTATGTGGCGCGGTATTATCCCGTATTGACGCCGGGCAAGAGCAACTCG
GTCGCCGCATACACTATTCTCAGAATGACTTGGTTGAGTATTCACCAGTCACAGAAAAGCATCTTACGGA
TGGCATGACAGTAAGAGAATTATGCAGTGCTGCCATAACCATGAGTGATAACACTGCGGCCAACTTACTT
CTGACAACGATTGGAGGACCGAAGGAGCTAACCGCTTTTTTGCACAACATGGGGGATCATGTAACTCGCC
TTGATCGTTGGGAACCGGAGCTGAATGAAGCCATACCAAACGACGAGCGTGACACCACGATGCCTGTAGC
AATGGCAACAACCTTGCGTAAACTATTAACTGGCGAACTACTTACTCTAGCTTCCCGGCAACAGTTGATA
GACTGGATGGAGGCGGATAAAGTTGCAGGACCACTTCTGCGCTCGGCCCTTCCGGCTGGCTGGTTTATTG
CTGATAAATCTGGAGCCGGTGAGCGTGGGTCTCGCGGTATCATTGCAGCACTGGGGCCAGATGGTAAGCC
CTCCCGTATCGTAGTTATCTACACGACGGGGAGTCAGGCAACTATGGATGAACGAAATAGACAGATCGCT
GAGATAGGTGCCTCACTGATTAAGCATTGGTAACCGATTCTAGGTGCATTGGCGCAGAAAAAAATGCCTG
ATGCGACGCTGCGCGTCTTATACTCCCACATATGCCAGATTCAGCAACGGATACGGCTTCCCCAACTTGC
CCACTTCCATACGTGTCCTCCTTACCAGAAATTTATCCTTAAGATCCCGAATCGTTTAAACTCGACTCTG
GCTCTATCGAATCTCCGTCGTTTCGAGCTTACGCGAACAGCCGTGGCGCTCATTTGCTCGTCGGGCATCG
AATCTCGTCAGCTATCGTCAGCTTACCTTTTTGGCAGCGATCGCGGCTCCCGACATCTTGGACCATTAGC
TCCACAGGTATCTTCTTCCCTCTAGTGGTCATAACAGCAGCTTCAGCTACCTCTCAATTCAAAAAACCCC
TCAAGACCCGTTTAGAGGCCCCAAGGGGTTATGCTATCAATCGTTGCGTTACACACACAAAAAACCAACA
CACATCCATCTTCGATGGATAGCGATTTTATTATCTAACTGCTGATCGAGTGTAGCCAGATCTAGTAATC
AATTACGGGGTCATTAGTTCATAGCCCATATATGGAGTTCCGCGTTACATAACTTACGGTAAATGGCCCG
CCTGGCTGACCGCCCAACGACCCCCGCCCATTGACGTCAATAATGACGTATGTTCCCATAGTAACGCCAA
TAGGGACTTTCCATTGACGTCAATGGGTGGAGTATTTACGGTAAACTGCCCACTTGGCAGTACATCAAGT
GTATCATATGCCAAGTACGCCCCCTATTGACGTCAATGACGGTAAATGGCCCGCCTGGCATTATGCCCAG
TACATGACCTTATGGGACTTTCCTACTTGGCAGTACATCTACGTATTAGTCATCGCTATTACCATGCTGA
TGCGGTTTTGGCAGTACATCAATGGGCGTGGATAGCGGTTTGACTCACGGGGATTTCCAAGTCTCCACCC
CATTGACGTCAATGGGAGTTTGTTTTGGCACCAAAATCAACGGGACTTTCCAAAATGTCGTAACAACTCC
GCCCCATTGACGCAAATGGGCGGTAGGCGTGTACGGTGGGAGGTCTATATAAGCAGAGCTGGTTTAGTGA
ACCGTCAGATCAGATCTTTGTCGATCCTACCATCCACTCGACACACCCGCCAGCGGCCGC
